Addgene plasmid #186604: Rtn2b-NTD136-271-mNeon
Purpose: Encodes human Reticulon 2 isoform B N-terminal domain aa 136 to 271 fused to mNeonGreen
Depositing lab: Gia Voeltz. Depositing organization: University of Colorado, Boulder. Publication: The ER ladder is a unique morphological feature of developing mammalian axons. Zamponi E, Meehl JB, Voeltz GK. Dev Cell. 2022 Jun 6;57(11):1369-1382.e6. doi: 10.1016/j.devcel.2022.05.002. Epub 2022 May 23. PubMed 35609616.
Backbone
  Vector backbone: mNeonGreen-N1
  Total vector size (bp): 5112
  Vector type: Mammalian Expression
Growth in bacteria
  Bacterial resistance: Kanamycin, 50 μg/mL
  Growth temperature: 37°C
  Growth strain: DH5alpha
  Copy number: Unknown
Gene/Insert
  Gene/Insert name: Human Reticulon 2 isoform B amino acids 136 to 271 (alt name: Rtn2b-NTD136-271)
  Species: H. sapiens (human)
  Insert size (bp): 411
  GenBank ID: NM_206900.3
  Entrez Gene: RTN2 (a.k.a. NSP2, NSPL1, NSPLI, SPG12)
  Promoter: CMV
  Tag / fusion protein: mNeonGreen (C terminal on backbone)
  Cloning method: Restriction Enzyme; 5′ cloning site XhoI (not destroyed); 3′ cloning site KpnI (not destroyed)
  Sequencing primers: 5′ GCGGTAGGCGTGTACGG; 3′ GTGTAACTCATGTGTCGCTGGG
Terms and licenses: Academic/Nonprofit Terms; Industry Terms: Not Available to Industry
How to cite: Rtn2b-NTD136-271-mNeon was a gift from Gia Voeltz (Addgene plasmid # 186604 ; http://n2t.net/addgene:186604 ; RRID:Addgene_186604)
