[The description below was written by a language model from this plasmid's Addgene catalogue record and pLannotate feature annotations shown in this document.]
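Description:
Rtn2b-NTD136-271-mNeon is a 5.1 kb mammalian expression plasmid built on the mNeonGreen-N1 backbone, an N1-style vector in which an inserted coding sequence is fused in frame to the N-terminus of a downstream fluorescent protein. It is propagated in E. coli through a high-copy ColE1/pUC-type origin and selected with kanamycin. The NeoR/KanR aminoglycoside phosphotransferase gene sits behind tandem bacterial (bla) and SV40 early promoters and ends in an HSV TK polyadenylation signal, so the same marker can also support G418 selection in mammalian cells. An f1 origin is present as well. The short annotated fragments of SV40 large T antigen, ble and bGH poly(A) appear to be backbone remnants or partial sequence matches rather than functional elements.

The payload is a 411 bp fragment of human reticulon 2 (RTN2) isoform B encoding amino acids 136 to 271 of the N-terminal domain. It was cloned between the XhoI and KpnI sites of the multiple cloning site, and both sites are retained. Expression is driven by the human cytomegalovirus immediate early enhancer and promoter. The fragment reads through residual polylinker sequence into mNeonGreen, a bright, rapidly maturing monomeric green/yellow fluorescent protein that forms a C-terminal tag, and the transcript is terminated by the SV40 poly(A) signal.

The construct allows this truncated region of Rtn2b to be expressed and imaged in live or fixed transfected mammalian cells. The associated work concerns endoplasmic reticulum morphology in developing mammalian axons, which suggests it serves as a domain-mapping construct for localization or function, although the record does not state the specific experiments.
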