Features (pLannotate 1.2.2; 17 found; start..end, strand, type, name):
      1..304     +  enhancer       CMV enhancer: human cytomegalovirus immediate early enhancer
    305..508     +  promoter       CMV promoter: human cytomegalovirus (CMV) immediate early promoter
    531..560     +  misc_feature   MCS (fragment): multiple cloning site
    564..971     +  CDS            RTN2 (fragment): RTN2_HUMAN - Also known as NSPL1. Experimental evidence at protein level: Swiss-Prot protein existence level 1. Inhibits amyloid precursor protein processing, probably by blocking BACE1 activity (PubMed:15286784). Enhances trafficking of the glutamate transporter SLC1A1/EAAC1 from the endoplasmic reticulum to the cell surface (By similarity). Plays a role in the translocation of SLC2A4/GLUT4 from intracellular membranes to the cell membrane which facilitates the uptake of glucose into the cell (By similarity). From Homo sapiens (Human).
    974..1000    +  misc_feature   MCS (fragment): multiple cloning site
   1008..1715    +  CDS            mNeonGreen: mNeonGreen is a basic (constitutively fluorescent) green/yellow fluorescent protein published in 2013, derived from Branchiostoma lanceolatum. It is reported to be a very rapidly-maturing monomer with moderate acid sensitivity.
   1734..1817    +  CDS            large T antigen (fragment): large T antigen from SV40 (simian virus 40)
   1840..1961    +  polyA_signal   SV40 poly(A) signal: SV40 polyadenylation signal
   1995..2423    -  rep_origin     f1 ori (sequence partly withheld): f1 bacteriophage origin of replication; arrow indicates direction of (+) strand synthesis
   2450..2554    +  promoter       AmpR promoter: bla
   2556..2913    +  promoter       SV40 promoter: SV40 enhancer and early promoter
   2948..3742    +  CDS            NeoR/KanR: aminoglycoside phosphotransferase from Tn5; aph(3')-II (or nptII); confers resistance to neomycin, kanamycin, and G418 (Geneticin®)
   3763..3915    +  CDS            ble (fragment): BLE_KLEPN - Experimental evidence at protein level: Swiss-Prot protein existence level 1. Binding protein with a strong affinity to the bleomycin family of antibiotics. Binds to CL990; an antimitotic-antibiotic compound. From Klebsiella pneumoniae.
   3974..4021    +  polyA_signal   HSV TK poly(A) signal: herpes simplex virus thymidine kinase polyadenylation signal (Cole and Stacy, 1985)
   4112..4128    -  polyA_signal   bGH poly(A) signal (fragment): bovine growth hormone polyadenylation signal
   4350..4938    +  rep_origin     ori: high-copy-number ColE1/pMB1/pBR322/pUC origin of replication
   5053..5112    +  enhancer       CMV enhancer (fragment): human cytomegalovirus immediate early enhancer
>Addgene plasmid #186604 | Rtn2b-NTD136-271-mNeon | addgene full sequence | sequence record 369198 | Addgene NGS Result
CGTTACATAACTTACGGTAAATGGCCCGCCTGGCTGACCGCCCAACGACCCCCGCCCATTGACGTCAATA
ATGACGTATGTTCCCATAGTAACGCCAATAGGGACTTTCCATTGACGTCAATGGGTGGAGTATTTACGGT
AAACTGCCCACTTGGCAGTACATCAAGTGTATCATATGCCAAGTACGCCCCCTATTGACGTCAATGACGG
TAAATGGCCCGCCTGGCATTATGCCCAGTACATGACCTTATGGGACTTTCCTACTTGGCAGTACATCTAC
GTATTAGTCATCGCTATTACCATGGTGATGCGGTTTTGGCAGTACATCAATGGGCGTGGATAGCGGTTTG
ACTCACGGGGATTTCCAAGTCTCCACCCCATTGACGTCAATGGGAGTTTGTTTTGGCACCAAAATCAACG
GGACTTTCCAAAATGTCGTAACAACTCCGCCCCATTGACGCAAATGGGCGGTAGGCGTGTACGGTGGGAG
GTCTATATAAGCAGAGCTGGTTTAGTGAACCGTCAGATCCGCTAGCGCTACCGGACTCAGATCTCGAGCT
ATGCCTCTGGAAGACCTGAGGCTTCGGTTGGACCATCTGGGCTGGGTGGCCCGGGGAACGGGATCCGGGG
AGGACTCTTCCACCAGCAGCTCCACCCCGCTGGAAGACGAAGAACCCCAAGAACCCAACAGATTGGAGAC
AGGAGAAGCTGGGGAAGAACTGGACCTACGACTCCGACTTGCTCAGCCCTCATCGCCCGAGGTCTTGACT
CCCCAGCTCAGTCCGGGCTCTGGGACACCCCAGGCCGGTACTCCGTCCCCATCCCGATCGCGAGATTCGA
ACTCTGGGCCCGAAGAGCCATTGCTGGAAGAGGAAGAAAAGCAGTGGGGGCCACTGGAGCGAGAGCCAGT
AAGGGGACAGTGCCTCGATAGCACGGACCAATTAGAATTCACGGTGGAGCCACGCCTTCTACGGGTACCG
CGGGCCCGGGATCCACCGGTCGCCACCATGGTGAGCAAGGGCGAGGAGGATAACATGGCCTCTCTCCCAG
CGACACATGAGTTACACATCTTTGGCTCCATCAACGGTGTGGACTTTGACATGGTGGGTCAGGGCACCGG
CAATCCAAATGATGGTTATGAGGAGTTAAACCTGAAGTCCACCAAGGGTGACCTCCAGTTCTCCCCCTGG
ATTCTGGTCCCTCATATCGGGTATGGCTTCCATCAGTACCTGCCCTACCCTGACGGGATGTCGCCTTTCC
AGGCCGCCATGGTAGATGGCTCCGGCTACCAAGTCCATCGCACAATGCAGTTTGAAGATGGTGCCTCCCT
TACTGTTAACTACCGCTACACCTACGAGGGAAGCCACATCAAAGGAGAGGCCCAGGTGAAGGGGACTGGT
TTCCCTGCTGACGGTCCTGTGATGACCAACTCGCTGACCGCTGCGGACTGGTGCAGGTCGAAGAAGACTT
ACCCCAACGACAAAACCATCATCAGTACCTTTAAGTGGAGTTACACCACTGGAAATGGCAAGCGCTACCG
GAGCACTGCGCGGACCACCTACACCTTTGCCAAGCCAATGGCGGCTAACTATCTGAAGAACCAGCCGATG
TACGTGTTCCGTAAGACGGAGCTCAAGCACTCCAAGACCGAGCTCAACTTCAAGGAGTGGCAAAAGGCCT
TTACCGATGTGATGGGCATGGACGAGCTGTACAAGTAAGCGGCCGCGACTCTAGATCATAATCAGCCATA
CCACATTTGTAGAGGTTTTACTTGCTTTAAAAAACCTCCCACACCTCCCCCTGAACCTGAAACATAAAAT
GAATGCAATTGTTGTTGTTAACTTGTTTATTGCAGCTTATAATGGTTACAAATAAAGCAATAGCATCACA
AATTTCACAAATAAAGCATTTTTTTCACTGCATTCTAGTTGTGGTTTGTCCAAACTCATCAATGTATCTT
AAGGCGTAAATTGTAAGCGTTAATATTTTGTTAAAATTCGCGTTAAATTTTTGTTAAATCAGCTCATTTT
TTAACCAATAGGCCGAAATCGGCAAAATCCCTTATAAATCAAAAGAATAGACCGAGATAGGGT
[37 nt withheld, positions 2094-2130]
AAAGAACGTGGACTCCAACGTCAAAGG
[49 nt withheld, positions 2158-2206]
T
[91 nt withheld, positions 2208-2298]
G
[124 nt withheld, positions 2300-2423]
CAGGTGGCACTTTTCGGGGAAATGTGCGCGGAACCCCTATTTGTTTATTTTTCTAAATACATTCAAATAT
GTATCCGCTCATGAGACAATAACCCTGATAAATGCTTCAATAATATTGAAAAAGGAAGAGTCCTGAGGCG
GAAAGAACCAGCTGTGGAATGTGTGTCAGTTAGGGTGTGGAAAGTCCCCAGGCTCCCCAGCAGGCAGAAG
TATGCAAAGCATGCATCTCAATTAGTCAGCAACCAGGTGTGGAAAGTCCCCAGGCTCCCCAGCAGGCAGA
AGTATGCAAAGCATGCATCTCAATTAGTCAGCAACCATAGTCCCGCCCCTAACTCCGCCCATCCCGCCCC
TAACTCCGCCCAGTTCCGCCCATTCTCCGCCCCATGGCTGACTAATTTTTTTTATTTATGCAGAGGCCGA
GGCCGCCTCGGCCTCTGAGCTATTCCAGAAGTAGTGAGGAGGCTTTTTTGGAGGCCTAGGCTTTTGCAAA
GATCGATCAAGAGACAGGATGAGGATCGTTTCGCATGATTGAACAAGATGGATTGCACGCAGGTTCTCCG
GCCGCTTGGGTGGAGAGGCTATTCGGCTATGACTGGGCACAACAGACAATCGGCTGCTCTGATGCCGCCG
TGTTCCGGCTGTCAGCGCAGGGGCGCCCGGTTCTTTTTGTCAAGACCGACCTGTCCGGTGCCCTGAATGA
ACTGCAAGACGAGGCAGCGCGGCTATCGTGGCTGGCCACGACGGGCGTTCCTTGCGCAGCTGTGCTCGAC
GTTGTCACTGAAGCGGGAAGGGACTGGCTGCTATTGGGCGAAGTGCCGGGGCAGGATCTCCTGTCATCTC
ACCTTGCTCCTGCCGAGAAAGTATCCATCATGGCTGATGCAATGCGGCGGCTGCATACGCTTGATCCGGC
TACCTGCCCATTCGACCACCAAGCGAAACATCGCATCGAGCGAGCACGTACTCGGATGGAAGCCGGTCTT
GTCGATCAGGATGATCTGGACGAAGAGCATCAGGGGCTCGCGCCAGCCGAACTGTTCGCCAGGCTCAAGG
CGAGCATGCCCGACGGCGAGGATCTCGTCGTGACCCATGGCGATGCCTGCTTGCCGAATATCATGGTGGA
AAATGGCCGCTTTTCTGGATTCATCGACTGTGGCCGGCTGGGTGTGGCGGACCGCTATCAGGACATAGCG
TTGGCTACCCGTGATATTGCTGAAGAGCTTGGCGGCGAATGGGCTGACCGCTTCCTCGTGCTTTACGGTA
TCGCCGCTCCCGATTCGCAGCGCATCGCCTTCTATCGCCTTCTTGACGAGTTCTTCTGAGCGGGACTCTG
GGGTTCGAAATGACCGACCAAGCGACGCCCAACCTGCCATCACGAGATTTCGATTCCACCGCCGCCTTCT
ATGAAAGGTTGGGCTTCGGAATCGTTTTCCGGGACGCCGGCTGGATGATCCTCCAGCGCGGGGATCTCAT
GCTGGAGTTCTTCGCCCACCCTAGGGGGAGGCTAACTGAAACACGGAAGGAGACAATACCGGAAGGAACC
CGCGCTATGACGGCAATAAAAAGACAGAATAAAACGCACGGTGTTGGGTCGTTTGTTCATAAACGCGGGG
TTCGGTCCCAGGGCTGGCACTCTGTCGATACCCCACCGAGACCCCATTGGGGCCAATACGCCCGCGTTTC
TTCCTTTTCCCCACCCCACCCCCCAAGTTCGGGTGAAGGCCCAGGGCTCGCAGCCAACGTCGGGGCGGCA
GGCCCTGCCATAGCCTCAGGTTACTCATATATACTTTAGATTGATTTAAAACTTCATTTTTAATTTAAAA
GGATCTAGGTGAAGATCCTTTTTGATAATCTCATGACCAAAATCCCTTAACGTGAGTTTTCGTTCCACTG
AGCGTCAGACCCCGTAGAAAAGATCAAAGGATCTTCTTGAGATCCTTTTTTTCTGCGCGTAATCTGCTGC
TTGCAAACAAAAAAACCACCGCTACCAGCGGTGGTTTGTTTGCCGGATCAAGAGCTACCAACTCTTTTTC
CGAAGGTAACTGGCTTCAGCAGAGCGCAGATACCAAATACTGTTCTTCTAGTGTAGCCGTAGTTAGGCCA
CCACTTCAAGAACTCTGTAGCACCGCCTACATACCTCGCTCTGCTAATCCTGTTACCAGTGGCTGCTGCC
AGTGGCGATAAGTCGTGTCTTACCGGGTTGGACTCAAGACGATAGTTACCGGATAAGGCGCAGCGGTCGG
GCTGAACGGGGGGTTCGTGCACACAGCCCAGCTTGGAGCGAACGACCTACACCGAACTGAGATACCTACA
GCGTGAGCTATGAGAAAGCGCCACGCTTCCCGAAGGGAGAAAGGCGGACAGGTATCCGGTAAGCGGCAGG
GTCGGAACAGGAGAGCGCACGAGGGAGCTTCCAGGGGGAAACGCCTGGTATCTTTATAGTCCTGTCGGGT
TTCGCCACCTCTGACTTGAGCGTCGATTTTTGTGATGCTCGTCAGGGGGGCGGAGCCTATGGAAAAACGC
CAGCAACGCGGCCTTTTTACGGTTCCTGGCCTTTTGCTGGCCTTTTGCTCACATGTTCTTTCCTGCGTTA
TCCCCTGATTCTGTGGATAACCGTATTACCGCCATGCATTAGTTATTAATAGTAATCAATTACGGGGTCA
TTAGTTCATAGCCCATATATGGAGTTCCG
